Addgene plasmid #171928: pET28-AviTag-DogCatcher-MBP
Purpose: Expresses AviTag-DogCatcher-MBP in bacterial cytoplasm. The AviTag enables site-specific biotinylation by BirA.
Depositing lab: Mark Howarth. Depositing organization: University of Oxford. Publication: DogCatcher allows loop-friendly protein-protein ligation. Keeble AH, Yadav VK, Ferla MP, Bauer CC, Chuntharpursat-Bon E, Huang J, Bon RS, Howarth M. Cell Chem Biol. 2021 Jul 28. pii: S2451-9456(21)00315-9. doi: 10.1016/j.chembiol.2021.07.005. PubMed 34324879.
Backbone
  Vector backbone: pET28a
  Backbone size w/o insert (bp): 5369
  Total vector size (bp): 6932
  Vector type: Bacterial Expression
Growth in bacteria
  Bacterial resistance: Kanamycin, 50 μg/mL
  Growth temperature: 37°C
  Growth strain: DH5alpha
  Copy number: High Copy
Gene/Insert
  Gene/Insert name: AviTag-DogCatcher-MBP
  Species: Synthetic
  Insert size (bp): 1569
  Mutation: DogCatcher added to N-terminus of MBP via a GSGESG linker
  Promoter: T7
  Tag / fusion protein: His6 (N terminal on backbone); Thrombin cleavage site (N terminal on insert)
  Cloning method: Gibson Cloning
  Sequencing primers: 5′ T7F; 3′ T7R
Terms and licenses: Academic/Nonprofit Terms; Industry Terms: Not Available to Industry
How to cite: pET28-AviTag-DogCatcher-MBP was a gift from Mark Howarth (Addgene plasmid # 171928 ; http://n2t.net/addgene:171928 ; RRID:Addgene_171928)
