[The description below was written by a language model from this plasmid's Addgene catalogue record, the feature table of its GenBank file and pLannotate feature annotations shown in this document.]
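Description:
pET28-AviTag-DogCatcher-MBP is a bacterial expression plasmid built on the pET28a backbone for cytoplasmic production of a synthetic fusion protein in E. coli. It carries a kanamycin resistance gene (aminoglycoside phosphotransferase) for selection, a ColE1/pBR322-type origin together with the bom and rop elements, and an f1 phage origin. The catalogue lists it as high copy. The backbone also encodes the lac repressor (lacI), which acts on the lac operator placed immediately downstream of the T7 promoter, so transcription depends on T7 RNA polymerase and is inducible with IPTG. A T7 gene 10 ribosome binding site and a T7 terminator flank the open reading frame.

The coding region reads, from the N terminus, a His6 tag contributed by the backbone, a thrombin cleavage site, an AviTag, DogCatcher, and maltose binding protein (MBP) joined to DogCatcher by a short flexible glycine/serine-rich linker. The malE version used lacks a signal sequence, so the protein stays in the cytosol. The AviTag allows site-specific enzymatic biotinylation by BirA, and the His6 tag allows affinity purification. DogCatcher itself is not annotated in either feature table, but it presumably occupies the unannotated gap between the AviTag and MBP. The associated publication title describes it as a tool for loop-friendly protein-protein ligation. The construct therefore appears intended to supply a biotinylatable DogCatcher reagent.

The GenBank record covers only the insert region, while the automated annotation is from a full sequencing result of 6,807 nt, slightly shorter than the catalogued total size of 6,932 bp. Several small fragment calls in the automated annotation (capTEV, 9xHis, SET1, TcR) are probably matches to the His tag and backbone remnants rather than functional parts.
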