Features (pLannotate 1.2.2; 21 found; start..end, strand, type, name):
   1010..1087    -  promoter       lacI promoter: lacI
   1095..1374    -  CDS            TcR (fragment): tetracycline efflux protein; tet; confers resistance to tetracycline
   1396..1414    +  promoter       T7 promoter: promoter for bacteriophage T7 RNA polymerase
   1415..1439    +  protein_bind   lac operator: The lac repressor binds to the lac operator to inhibit transcription in E. coli. This inhibition can be relieved by adding lactose or isopropyl-β-D-thiogalactopyranoside (IPTG). lac repressor encoded by lacI
   1454..1476    +  RBS            RBS: efficient ribosome binding site from bacteriophage T7 gene 10 (Olins and Rangwala, 1989)
   1495..1511    +  CDS            capTEV™ (fragment): composite tag for in vivo biotinylation, TEV protease cleavage, and 6xHis tagging
   1522..1539    +  CDS            thrombin site: thrombin recognition and cleavage site
   1933..3030    +  CDS            MBP: maltose binding protein from E. coli; malE (mutated); This version of the gene does not encode a signal sequence, so MBP will remain in the cytosol.
   3067..3084    +  CDS            9xHis (fragment): 9xHis affinity tag
   3094..3143    +  CDS            SET1 (fragment): solubility-enhancement tag derived from T7 phage gene 10B
   3151..3198    +  terminator     T7 terminator: transcription terminator for bacteriophage T7 RNA polymerase
   3235..3663    +  rep_origin     f1 ori (sequence partly withheld): f1 bacteriophage origin of replication; arrow indicates direction of (+) strand synthesis
   3716..3773    +  promoter       AmpR promoter (fragment): bla
   3782..4597    -  CDS            KanR: aminoglycoside phosphotransferase; aph(3')-Ia; confers resistance to kanamycin in bacteria or G418 (Geneticin®) in eukaryotes
   4719..5307    +  rep_origin     ori: high-copy-number ColE1/pMB1/pBR322/pUC origin of replication
   5493..5632    -  misc_feature   bom: basis of mobility region from pBR322
   5734..5925    -  CDS            rop: Rop protein, which maintains plasmids at low copy number; rop
   5942..6322    +  CDS            YPB1_ECOLX: Protein predicted: Swiss-Prot protein existence level 4. From Escherichia coli.
   6394..6685    -  CDS            TcR (fragment): tetracycline efflux protein; tet; confers resistance to tetracycline
   6700..6721    -  protein_bind   CAP binding site: CAP binding activates transcription in the presence of cAMP. E. coli catabolite activator protein
   6734..1009    -  CDS            lacI (across the origin): lac repressor; lacI; The lac repressor binds to the lac operator to inhibit transcription in E. coli. This inhibition can be relieved by adding lactose or isopropyl-β-D-thiogalactopyranoside (IPTG).
>Addgene plasmid #171928 | pET28-AviTag-DogCatcher-MBP | addgene full sequence | sequence record 338570 | Addgene NGS Result
CGGTTTGCGTATTGGGCGCCAGGGTGGTTTTTCTTTTCACCAGTGAGACGGGCAACAGCTGATTGCCCTT
CACCGCCTGGCCCTGAGAGAGTTGCAGCAAGCGGTCCACGCTGGTTTGCCCCAGCAGGCGAAAATCCTGT
TTGATGGTGGTTAACGGCGGGATATAACATGAGCTGTCTTCGGTATCGTCGTATCCCACTACCGAGATAT
CCGCACCAACGCGCAGCCCGGACTCGGTAATGGCGCGCATTGCGCCCAGCGCCATCTGATCGTTGGCAAC
CAGCATCGCAGTGGGAACGATGCCCTCATTCAGCATTTGCATGGTTTGTTGAAAACCGGACATGGCACTC
CAGTCGCCTTCCCGTTCCGCTATCGGCTGAATTTGATTGCGAGTGAGATATTTATGCCAGCCAGCCAGAC
GCAGACGCGCCGAGACAGAACTTAATGGGCCCGCTAACAGCGCGATTTGCTGGTGACCCAATGCGACCAG
ATGCTCCACGCCCAGTCGCGTACCGTCTTCATGGGAGAAAATAATACTGTTGATGGGTGTCTGGTCAGAG
ACATCAAGAAATAACGCCGGAACATTAGTGCAGGCAGCTTCCACAGCAATGGCATCCTGGTCATCCAGCG
GATAGTTAATGATCAGCCCACTGACGCGTTGCGCGAGAAGATTGTGCACCGCCGCTTTACAGGCTTCGAC
GCCGCTTCGTTCTACCATCGACACCACCACGCTGGCACCCAGTTGATCGGCGCGAGATTTAATCGCCGCG
ACAATTTGCGACGGCGCGTGCAGGGCCAGACTGGAGGTGGCAACGCCAATCAGCAACGACTGTTTGCCCG
CCAGTTGTTGTGCCACGCGGTTGGGAATGTAATTCAGCTCCGCCATCGCCGCTTCCACTTTTTCCCGCGT
TTTCGCAGAAACGTGGCTGGCCTGGTTCACCACGCGGGAAACGGTCTGATAAGAGACACCGGCATACTCT
GCGACATCGTATAACGTTACTGGTTTCACATTCACCACCCTGAATTGACTCTCTTCCGGGCGCTATCATG
CCATACCGCGAAAGGTTTTGCGCCATTCGATGGTGTCCGGGATCTCGACGCTCTCCCTTATGCGACTCCT
GCATTAGGAAGCAGCCCAGTAGTAGGTTGAGGCCGTTGAGCACCGCCGCCGCAAGGAATGGTGCATGCAA
GGAGATGGCGCCCAACAGTCCCCCGGCCACGGGGCCTGCCACCATACCCACGCCGAAACAAGCGCTCATG
AGCCCGAAGTGGCGAGCCCGATCTTCCCCATCGGTGATGTCGGCGATATAGGCGCCAGCAACCGCACCTG
TGGCGCCGGTGATGCCGGCCACGATGCGTCCGGCGTAGAGGATCGAGATCTCGATCCCGCGAAATTAATA
CGACTCACTATAGGGGAATTGTGAGCGGATAACAATTCCCCTATAGAAATAATTTTGTTTAACTTTAAGA
AGGAGATATACCATGGGCAGCAGCCATCATCATCATCATCACAGCAGCGGCCTGGTGCCGCGCGGCAGCC
ATATGGGTCTGAATGATATTTTCGAAGCGCAGAAAATTGAATGGCATGAAGGTAGCGGAATGAAACTGGG
CGAGATTGAATTTATTAAAGTGGACAAAACCGATAAAAAGCCGCTGCGTGGTGCCGTGTTTAGCCTGCAG
AAACAGCATCCCGACTATCCCGATATCTATGGCGCGATTGATCAGAATGGGACCTATCAAGATGTGCGTA
CCGGCGAAGATGGTAAACTGACCTTTACGAATCTGAGCGATGGCAAATATCGCCTGATTGAAAATAGCGA
ACCCCCGGGCTATAAACCGGTGCAGAATAAGCCGATTGTGAGCTTTCGTATTGTGGATGGCGAAGTGCGT
GATGTGACCAGTATTGTGCCGCAGGGTAGTGGTGAAAGTGGTAAAATCGAAGAAGGTAAACTGGTAATCT
GGATTAACGGCGATAAAGGCTATAACGGTCTCGCTGAAGTCGGTAAGAAATTCGAGAAAGATACCGGAAT
TAAAGTCACCGTTGAGCATCCGGATAAACTGGAAGAGAAATTCCCACAGGTTGCGGCAACTGGCGATGGC
CCTGACATTATCTTCTGGGCACACGACCGCTTTGGTGGCTACGCTCAATCTGGCCTGTTGGCTGAAATCA
CCCCGGACAAAGCGTTCCAGGACAAGCTGTATCCGTTTACCTGGGATGCCGTACGTTACAACGGCAAGCT
GATTGCTTACCCGATCGCTGTTGAAGCGTTATCGCTGATTTATAACAAAGATCTGCTGCCGAACCCGCCA
AAAACCTGGGAAGAGATCCCGGCGCTGGATAAAGAACTGAAAGCGAAAGGTAAGAGCGCGCTGATGTTCA
ACCTGCAAGAACCGTACTTCACCTGGCCGCTGATTGCTGCTGACGGGGGTTATGCGTTCAAGTATGAAAA
CGGCAAGTACGACATTAAAGACGTGGGCGTGGATAACGCTGGCGCGAAAGCGGGTCTGACCTTCCTGGTT
GACCTGATTAAAAACAAACACATGAATGCAGACACCGATTACTCCATCGCAGAAGCTGCCTTTAATAAAG
GCGAAACAGCGATGACCATCAACGGCCCGTGGGCATGGTCCAACATCGACACCAGCAAAGTGAATTATGG
TGTAACGGTACTGCCGACCTTCAAGGGTCAACCATCCAAACCGTTCGTTGGCGTGCTGAGCGCAGGTATT
AACGCCGCCAGTCCGAACAAAGAGCTGGCAAAAGAGTTCCTCGAAAACTATCTGCTGACTGATGAAGGTC
TGGAAGCGGTTAATAAAGACAAACCGCTGGGTGCCGTAGCGCTGAAGTCTTACGAGGAAGAGTTGGCGAA
AGATCCACGTATTGCCGCCACTATGGAAAACGCCCAGAAAGGTGAAATCATGCCGAACATCCCGCAGATG
TCCGCTTTCTGGTATGCCGTGCGTACTGCGGTGATCAACGCCGCCAGCGGTCGTCAGACTGTCGATGAAG
CCCTGAAAGACGCGCAGACTAATTCGAGCTCGTAAAAGCTTGCGGCCGCACTCGAGCACCACCACCACCA
CCACTGAGATCCGGCTGCTAACAAAGCCCGAAAGGAAGCTGAGTTGGCTGCTGCCACCGCTGAGCAATAA
CTAGCATAACCCCTTGGGGCCTCTAAACGGGTCTTGAGGGGTTTTTTGCTGAAAGGAGGAACTATATCCG
GATTGGCGAATGGG
[124 nt withheld, positions 3235-3358]
C
[91 nt withheld, positions 3360-3450]
A
[49 nt withheld, positions 3452-3500]
CCTTTGACGTTGGAGTCCACGTTCTTTAATAGTGGACTCTTGTTCCAAACTGGAACAACACTCAACCCTA
TCTCGGTCTATTCTTTTGATTTATAAGGGATTTTGCCGATTTCGGCCTATTGGTTAAAAAATGAGCTGAT
TTAACAAAAATTTAACGCGAATTTTAACAAAATATTAACGCTTACAATTTAGGTGGCACTTTTCGGGGAA
ATGTGCGCGGAACCCCTATTTGTTTATTTTTCTAAATACATTCAAATATGTATCCGCTCATGAATTAATT
CTTAGAAAAACTCATCGAGCATCAAATGAAACTGCAATTTATTCATATCAGGATTATCAATACCATATTT
TTGAAAAAGCCGTTTCTGTAATGAAGGAGAAAACTCACCGAGGCAGTTCCATAGGATGGCAAGATCCTGG
TATCGGTCTGCGATTCCGACTCGTCCAACATCAATACAACCTATTAATTTCCCCTCGTCAAAAATAAGGT
TATCAAGTGAGAAATCACCATGAGTGACGACTGAATCCGGTGAGAATGGCAAAAGTTTATGCATTTCTTT
CCAGACTTGTTCAACAGGCCAGCCATTACGCTCGTCATCAAAATCACTCGCATCAACCAAACCGTTATTC
ATTCGTGATTGCGCCTGAGCGAGACGAAATACGCGATCGCTGTTAAAAGGACAATTACAAACAGGAATCG
AATGCAACCGGCGCAGGAACACTGCCAGCGCATCAACAATATTTTCACCTGAATCAGGATATTCTTCTAA
TACCTGGAATGCTGTTTTCCCGGGGATCGCAGTGGTGAGTAACCATGCATCATCAGGAGTACGGATAAAA
TGCTTGATGGTCGGAAGAGGCATAAATTCCGTCAGCCAGTTTAGTCTGACCATCTCATCTGTAACATCAT
TGGCAACGCTACCTTTGCCATGTTTCAGAAACAACTCTGGCGCATCGGGCTTCCCATACAATCGATAGAT
TGTCGCACCTGATTGCCCGACATTATCGCGAGCCCATTTATACCCATATAAATCAGCATCCATGTTGGAA
TTTAATCGCGGCCTAGAGCAAGACGTTTCCCGTTGAATATGGCTCATAACACCCCTTGTATTACTGTTTA
TGTAAGCAGACAGTTTTATTGTTCATGACCAAAATCCCTTAACGTGAGTTTTCGTTCCACTGAGCGTCAG
ACCCCGTAGAAAAGATCAAAGGATCTTCTTGAGATCCTTTTTTTCTGCGCGTAATCTGCTGCTTGCAAAC
AAAAAAACCACCGCTACCAGCGGTGGTTTGTTTGCCGGATCAAGAGCTACCAACTCTTTTTCCGAAGGTA
ACTGGCTTCAGCAGAGCGCAGATACCAAATACTGTCCTTCTAGTGTAGCCGTAGTTAGGCCACCACTTCA
AGAACTCTGTAGCACCGCCTACATACCTCGCTCTGCTAATCCTGTTACCAGTGGCTGCTGCCAGTGGCGA
TAAGTCGTGTCTTACCGGGTTGGACTCAAGACGATAGTTACCGGATAAGGCGCAGCGGTCGGGCTGAACG
GGGGGTTCGTGCACACAGCCCAGCTTGGAGCGAACGACCTACACCGAACTGAGATACCTACAGCGTGAGC
TATGAGAAAGCGCCACGCTTCCCGAAGGGAGAAAGGCGGACAGGTATCCGGTAAGCGGCAGGGTCGGAAC
AGGAGAGCGCACGAGGGAGCTTCCAGGGGGAAACGCCTGGTATCTTTATAGTCCTGTCGGGTTTCGCCAC
CTCTGACTTGAGCGTCGATTTTTGTGATGCTCGTCAGGGGGGCGGAGCCTATGGAAAAACGCCAGCAACG
CGGCCTTTTTACGGTTCCTGGCCTTTTGCTGGCCTTTTGCTCACATGTTCTTTCCTGCGTTATCCCCTGA
TTCTGTGGATAACCGTATTACCGCCTTTGAGTGAGCTGATACCGCTCGCCGCAGCCGAACGACCGAGCGC
AGCGAGTCAGTGAGCGAGGAAGCGGAAGAGCGCCTGATGCGGTATTTTCTCCTTACGCATCTGTGCGGTA
TTTCACACCGCAATGGTGCACTCTCAGTACAATCTGCTCTGATGCCGCATAGTTAAGCCAGTATACACTC
CGCTATCGCTACGTGACTGGGTCATGGCTGCGCCCCGACACCCGCCAACACCCGCTGACGCGCCCTGACG
GGCTTGTCTGCTCCCGGCATCCGCTTACAGACAAGCTGTGACCGTCTCCGGGAGCTGCATGTGTCAGAGG
TTTTCACCGTCATCACCGAAACGCGCGAGGCAGCTGCGGTAAAGCTCATCAGCGTGGTCGTGAAGCGATT
CACAGATGTCTGCCTGTTCATCCGCGTCCAGCTCGTTGAGTTTCTCCAGAAGCGTTAATGTCTGGCTTCT
GATAAAGCGGGCCATGTTAAGGGCGGTTTTTTCCTGTTTGGTCACTGATGCCTCCGTGTAAGGGGGATTT
CTGTTCATGGGGGTAATGATACCGATGAAACGAGAGAGGATGCTCACGATACGGGTTACTGATGATGAAC
ATGCCCGGTTACTGGAACGTTGTGAGGGTAAACAACTGGCGGTATGGATGCGGCGGGACCAGAGAAAAAT
CACTCAGGGTCAATGCCAGCGCTTCGTTAATACAGATGTAGGTGTTCCACAGGGTAGCCAGCAGCATCCT
GCGATGCAGATCCGGAACATAATGGTGCAGGGCGCTGACTTCCGCGTTTCCAGACTTTACGAAACACGGA
AACCGAAGACCATTCATGTTGTTGCTCAGGTCGCAGACGTTTTGCAGCAGCAGTCGCTTCACGTTCGCTC
GCGTATCGGTGATTCATTCTGCTAACCAGTAAGGCAACCCCGCCAGCCTAGCCGGGTCCTCAACGACAGG
AGCACGATCATGCGCACCCGTGGGGCCGCCATGCCGGCGATAATGGCCTGCTTCTCGCCGAAACGTTTGG
TGGCGGGACCAGTGACGAAGGCTTGAGCGAGGGCGTGCAAGATTCCGAATACCGCAAGCGACAGGCCGAT
CATCGTCGCGCTCCAGCGAAAGCGGTCCTCGCCGAAAATGACCCAGAGCGCTGCCGGCACCTGTCCTACG
AGTTGCATGATAAAGAAGACAGTCATAAGTGCGGCGACGATAGTCATGCCCCGCGCCCACCGGAAGGAGC
TGACTGGGTTGAAGGCTCTCAAGGGCATCGGTCGAGATCCCGGTGCCTAATGAGTGAGCTAACTTACATT
AATTGCGTTGCGCTCACTGCCCGCTTTCCAGTCGGGAAACCTGTCGTGCCAGCTGCATTAATGAATCGGC
CAACGCGCGGGGAGAGG
