LOCUS       Exported 1563 bp ds-DNA linear SYN 21-MAY-2021
DEFINITION  Expresses AviTag-DogCatcher-MBP in bacterial cytoplasm.
ACCESSION   .
VERSION     .
KEYWORDS    pET28-AviTag-DogCatcher-MBP
SOURCE      synthetic DNA construct
  ORGANISM  synthetic DNA construct
REFERENCE   1 (bases 1 to 1563)
  TITLE     DogCatcher allows Loop-friendly Protein-Protein Ligation
  JOURNAL   Unpublished
REFERENCE   2 (bases 1 to 1563)
  AUTHORS   .
  TITLE     Direct Submission
  JOURNAL   Exported May 21, 2021 from SnapGene Server 1.1.58
            http://www.snapgene.com
FEATURES             Location/Qualifiers
     source          1..1563
                     /organism="synthetic DNA construct"
                     /mol_type="other DNA"
     CDS             13..30
                     /codon_start=1
                     /product="6xHis affinity tag"
                     /label=6xHis
                     /translation="HHHHHH"
     CDS             40..57
                     /codon_start=1
                     /product="thrombin recognition and cleavage site"
                     /label=thrombin site
                     /translation="LVPRGS"
     CDS             64..108
                     /codon_start=1
                     /product="peptide tag that allows for enzymatic
                     biotinylation"
                     /label=AviTag(TM)
                     /translation="GLNDIFEAQKIEWHE"
     CDS             451..1548
                     /codon_start=1
                     /gene="malE (mutated)"
                     /product="maltose binding protein from E. coli"
                     /label=MBP
                     /note="This version of the gene does not encode a signal
                     sequence, so MBP will remain in the cytosol."
                     /translation="KIEEGKLVIWINGDKGYNGLAEVGKKFEKDTGIKVTVEHPDKLEE
                     KFPQVAATGDGPDIIFWAHDRFGGYAQSGLLAEITPDKAFQDKLYPFTWDAVRYNGKLI
                     AYPIAVEALSLIYNKDLLPNPPKTWEEIPALDKELKAKGKSALMFNLQEPYFTWPLIAA
                     DGGYAFKYENGKYDIKDVGVDNAGAKAGLTFLVDLIKNKHMNADTDYSIAEAAFNKGET
                     AMTINGPWAWSNIDTSKVNYGVTVLPTFKGQPSKPFVGVLSAGINAASPNKELAKEFLE
                     NYLLTDEGLEAVNKDKPLGAVALKSYEEELAKDPRIAATMENAQKGEIMPNIPQMSAFW
                     YAVRTAVINAASGRQTVDEALKDAQT"
     primer_bind     1522..1545
                     /label=MBP-F
                     /note="Maltose binding protein, forward primer"
ORIGIN
        1 atgggcagca gccatcatca tcatcatcac agcagcggcc tggtgccgcg cggcagccat
       61 atgggtctga atgatatttt cgaagcgcag aaaattgaat ggcatgaagg tagcggaatg
      121 aaactgggcg agattgaatt tattaaagtg gacaaaaccg ataaaaagcc gctgcgtggt
      181 gccgtgttta gcctgcagaa acagcatccc gactatcccg atatctatgg cgcgattgat
      241 cagaatggga cctatcaaga tgtgcgtacc ggcgaagatg gtaaactgac ctttacgaat
      301 ctgagcgatg gcaaatatcg cctgattgaa aatagcgaac ccccgggcta taaaccggtg
      361 cagaataagc cgattgtgag ctttcgtatt gtggatggcg aagtgcgtga tgtgaccagt
      421 attgtgccgc agggtagtgg tgaaagtggt aaaatcgaag aaggtaaact ggtaatctgg
      481 attaacggcg ataaaggcta taacggtctc gctgaagtcg gtaagaaatt cgagaaagat
      541 accggaatta aagtcaccgt tgagcatccg gataaactgg aagagaaatt cccacaggtt
      601 gcggcaactg gcgatggccc tgacattatc ttctgggcac acgaccgctt tggtggctac
      661 gctcaatctg gcctgttggc tgaaatcacc ccggacaaag cgttccagga caagctgtat
      721 ccgtttacct gggatgccgt acgttacaac ggcaagctga ttgcttaccc gatcgctgtt
      781 gaagcgttat cgctgattta taacaaagat ctgctgccga acccgccaaa aacctgggaa
      841 gagatcccgg cgctggataa agaactgaaa gcgaaaggta agagcgcgct gatgttcaac
      901 ctgcaagaac cgtacttcac ctggccgctg attgctgctg acgggggtta tgcgttcaag
      961 tatgaaaacg gcaagtacga cattaaagac gtgggcgtgg ataacgctgg cgcgaaagcg
     1021 ggtctgacct tcctggttga cctgattaaa aacaaacaca tgaatgcaga caccgattac
     1081 tccatcgcag aagctgcctt taataaaggc gaaacagcga tgaccatcaa cggcccgtgg
     1141 gcatggtcca acatcgacac cagcaaagtg aattatggtg taacggtact gccgaccttc
     1201 aagggtcaac catccaaacc gttcgttggc gtgctgagcg caggtattaa cgccgccagt
     1261 ccgaacaaag agctggcaaa agagttcctc gaaaactatc tgctgactga tgaaggtctg
     1321 gaagcggtta ataaagacaa accgctgggt gccgtagcgc tgaagtctta cgaggaagag
     1381 ttggcgaaag atccacgtat tgccgccact atggaaaacg cccagaaagg tgaaatcatg
     1441 ccgaacatcc cgcagatgtc cgctttctgg tatgccgtgc gtactgcggt gatcaacgcc
     1501 gccagcggtc gtcagactgt cgatgaagcc ctgaaagacg cgcagactaa ttcgagctcg
     1561 taa
//
